Addgene plasmid #139309: pTagBFP2-C1-AKAP1N31-FKBP-PI-PLCN187
Purpose: N-terminal half of split PI-PLC targeted to mitochondria
Depositing lab: Gerry Hammond. Depositing organization: University of Pittsburgh (University, School of Medicine, and Cancer Institute). Publication: Probing the subcellular distribution of phosphatidylinositol reveals a surprising lack at the plasma membrane. Zewe JP, Miller AM, Sangappa S, Wills RC, Goulden BD, Hammond GRV. J Cell Biol. 2020 Mar 2;219(3). pii: 133808. doi: 10.1083/jcb.201906127. PubMed 32211893.
Backbone
  Vector backbone: pTagBFP-C1
  Vector type: Mammalian Expression
Growth in bacteria
  Bacterial resistance: Kanamycin, 50 μg/mL
  Growth temperature: 37°C
  Growth strain: DH5alpha
  Copy number: High Copy
Gene/Insert
  Gene/Insert name: Mus musculus Akap1(1-31) M16L: PTRSANS[GA]4ILSRM:TagBFP2: FKBP1A(3-108): [GGSA]4GG:L. monocytogenes PI-PLC(1-187)
  Species: Other
  Cloning method: Gibson Cloning
Terms and licenses: Academic/Nonprofit Terms; Industry Terms: Not Available to Industry
How to cite: pTagBFP2-C1-AKAP1N31-FKBP-PI-PLCN187 was a gift from Gerry Hammond (Addgene plasmid # 139309 ; http://n2t.net/addgene:139309 ; RRID:Addgene_139309)
