[The description below was written by a language model from this plasmid's Addgene catalogue record and pLannotate feature annotations shown in this document.]
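Description:
pTagBFP2-C1-AKAP1N31-FKBP-PI-PLCN187 is a 5.9 kb mammalian expression plasmid built on the pTagBFP-C1 backbone. It is maintained at high copy in E. coli through a ColE1/pUC-type origin and also carries an f1 phage origin. A single NeoR/KanR (Tn5 aminoglycoside phosphotransferase) gene sits behind tandem bacterial (bla-type) and SV40 early promoters and is terminated by the HSV TK poly(A) signal. It gives kanamycin resistance in bacteria and could confer G418 resistance in mammalian cells. Short matches to ble, SV40 large T antigen and the bGH poly(A) signal in the automated annotation are fragments and are probably backbone remnants rather than functional parts.

The payload is a single fusion open reading frame, assembled by Gibson cloning, driven by the CMV immediate early enhancer/promoter and terminated by the SV40 poly(A) signal. From N- to C-terminus it comprises residues 1–31 of mouse Akap1 carrying an M16L substitution (the annotation tool matched this region to the rat orthologue), a linker, the blue fluorescent protein TagBFP2, FKBP1A (FKBP12) residues 3–108, a flexible GGSA-repeat linker, and residues 1–187 of Listeria monocytogenes PI-PLC (plcA). The Akap1 segment anchors the fusion on the cytoplasmic face of the mitochondrial outer membrane, and TagBFP2 allows its localisation to be imaged.

According to the record, the construct supplies the N-terminal half of a split PI-PLC targeted to mitochondria. FKBP is a standard chemically induced dimerisation module, which suggests that a complementary half on a partner domain is recruited to reconstitute the enzyme, but the record does not describe that partner. PI-PLC cleaves phosphatidylinositol but not its phosphorylated derivatives, and the associated publication concerns the subcellular distribution of phosphatidylinositol.
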