Features (pLannotate 1.2.2; 18 found; start..end, strand, type, name):
     61..364     +  enhancer       CMV enhancer: human cytomegalovirus immediate early enhancer
    365..568     +  promoter       CMV promoter: human cytomegalovirus (CMV) immediate early promoter
    613..774     +  CDS            Akap1 (fragment): AKAP1_RAT - Also known as Akap. Experimental evidence at protein level: Swiss-Prot protein existence level 1. Binds to type I and II regulatory subunits of protein kinase A and anchors them to the cytoplasmic face of the mitochondrial outer membrane (By similarity). Involved in mitochondrial-mediated antiviral innate immunity (By similarity). Promotes translocation of NDUFS1 into mitochondria to regulate mitochondrial membrane respiratory chain NADH dehydrogenase (Complex I) activity (By similarity). From Rattus norvegicus (Rat).
    767..1465    +  CDS            TagBFP: monomeric blue fluorescent protein mammalian codon-optimized
   1465..1482    +  misc_feature   MCS (fragment): multiple cloning site
   1523..1845    +  CDS            FKBP (fragment): human FK506-binding protein FKBP12
   1915..2484    +  CDS            plcA (fragment): PLC_LISMO - Also known as pic. Experimental evidence at protein level: Swiss-Prot protein existence level 1. Cleaves glycosylphosphatidylinositol (GPI) and phosphatidylinositol (PI) anchors but not PI phosphates. Important factor in pathogenesis, PI-PLC activity is present only in virulent listeria species. It may participate in the lysis of the phagolysosomal membrane. From Listeria monocytogenes serovar 1/2a (strain ATCC BAA-679 / EGD-e).
   2487..2523    +  misc_feature   MCS (fragment): multiple cloning site
   2540..2624    +  CDS            large T antigen (fragment): large T antigen from SV40 (simian virus 40)
   2647..2768    +  polyA_signal   SV40 poly(A) signal: SV40 polyadenylation signal
   2802..3230    -  rep_origin     f1 ori (sequence partly withheld): f1 bacteriophage origin of replication; arrow indicates direction of (+) strand synthesis
   3257..3361    +  promoter       AmpR promoter: bla
   3363..3720    +  promoter       SV40 promoter: SV40 enhancer and early promoter
   3755..4549    +  CDS            NeoR/KanR: aminoglycoside phosphotransferase from Tn5; aph(3')-II (or nptII); confers resistance to neomycin, kanamycin, and G418 (Geneticin®)
   4570..4722    +  CDS            ble (fragment): BLE_KLEPN - Experimental evidence at protein level: Swiss-Prot protein existence level 1. Binding protein with a strong affinity to the bleomycin family of antibiotics. Binds to CL990; an antimitotic-antibiotic compound. From Klebsiella pneumoniae.
   4781..4828    +  polyA_signal   HSV TK poly(A) signal: herpes simplex virus thymidine kinase polyadenylation signal (Cole and Stacy, 1985)
   4919..4935    -  polyA_signal   bGH poly(A) signal (fragment): bovine growth hormone polyadenylation signal
   5157..5745    +  rep_origin     ori: high-copy-number ColE1/pMB1/pBR322/pUC origin of replication
>Addgene plasmid #139309 | pTagBFP2-C1-AKAP1N31-FKBP-PI-PLCN187 | depositor full sequence | sequence record 269439 | Full Sequence
TAGTTATTAATAGTAATCAATTACGGGGTCATTAGTTCATAGCCCATATATGGAGTTCCGCGTTACATAA
CTTACGGTAAATGGCCCGCCTGGCTGACCGCCCAACGACCCCCGCCCATTGACGTCAATAATGACGTATG
TTCCCATAGTAACGCCAATAGGGACTTTCCATTGACGTCAATGGGTGGAGTATTTACGGTAAACTGCCCA
CTTGGCAGTACATCAAGTGTATCATATGCCAAGTACGCCCCCTATTGACGTCAATGACGGTAAATGGCCC
GCCTGGCATTATGCCCAGTACATGACCTTATGGGACTTTCCTACTTGGCAGTACATCTACGTATTAGTCA
TCGCTATTACCATGGTGATGCGGTTTTGGCAGTACATCAATGGGCGTGGATAGCGGTTTGACTCACGGGG
ATTTCCAAGTCTCCACCCCATTGACGTCAATGGGAGTTTGTTTTGGCACCAAAATCAACGGGACTTTCCA
AAATGTCGTAACAACTCCGCCCCATTGACGCAAATGGGCGGTAGGCGTGTACGGTGGGAGGTCTATATAA
GCAGAGCTGGTTTAGTGAACCGTCAGATCCGCTAGCGCTACCGGTCGCCACCATGGCAATCCAGTTGCGT
TCGCTCTTCCCCTTGGCGTTGCCCGGAATGCTGGCCCTCCTTGGCTGGTGGTGGTTTTTCTCTCGTAAAA
AGGATCCCACCAGATCTGCGAATTCAGGTGCTGGTGCTGGTGCTGGTGCTATCCTATCTAGAATGGTGAG
CGAGCTGATTAAGGAGAACATGCACATGAAGCTGTACATGGAGGGCACCGTGGACAACCATCACTTCAAG
TGCACATCCGAGGGCGAAGGCAAGCCCTACGAGGGCACCCAGACCATGAGAATCAAGGTGGTCGAGGGCG
GCCCTCTCCCCTTCGCCTTCGACATCCTGGCTACTAGCTTCCTCTACGGCAGCAAGACCTTCATCAACCA
CACCCAGGGCATCCCCGACTTCTTCAAGCAGTCCTTCCCTGAGGGCTTCACATGGGAGAGAGTCACCACA
TACGAAGACGGGGGCGTGCTGACCGCTACCCAGGACACCAGCCTCCAGGACGGCTGCCTCATCTACAACG
TCAAGATCAGAGGGGTGAACTTCACATCCAACGGCCCTGTGATGCAGAAGAAAACACTCGGCTGGGAGGC
CTTCACCGAGACGCTGTACCCCGCTGACGGCGGCCTGGAAGGCAGAAACGACATGGCCCTGAAGCTCGTG
GGCGGGAGCCATCTGATCGCAAACGCCAAGACCACATATAGATCCAAGAAACCCGCTAAGAACCTCAAGA
TGCCTGGCGTCTACTATGTGGACTACAGACTGGAAAGAATCAAGGAGGCCAACAACGAGACCTACGTCGA
GCAGCACGAGGTGGCAGTGGCCAGATACTGCGACCTCCCTAGCAAACTGGGGCACAAGCTTAATTCCGGA
CTCAGATCTCGAAGCGCGGCCGCGGGAGCAGGAGGAGCAGCTCGAGCGGCGCTGGGAGTGCAGGTGGAAA
CCATCTCCCCAGGAGACGGGCGCACCTTCCCCAAGCGCGGCCAGACCTGCGTGGTGCACTACACCGGGAT
GCTTGAAGATGGAAAGAAATTTGATTCCTCCCGGGACAGAAACAAGCCCTTTAAGTTTATGCTAGGCAAG
CAGGAGGTGATCCGAGGCTGGGAAGAAGGGGTTGCCCAGATGAGTGTGGGTCAGAGAGCCAAACTGACTA
TATCTCCAGATTATGCCTATGGTGCCACTGGGCACCCAGGCATCATCCCACCACATGCCACTCTCGTCTT
CGATGTGGAGCTTCTAAAACTGGAAAGTGCTGGTGGTAGTGCTGGTGGTAGTGCTGGTGGTAGTGCTGGT
GGTAGTGCTGGTGGTCCGCGAGCTCAAGCTTCGTCGCTTAATAACTGGAATAAGCCAATAAAGAACTCTG
TAACTACAAAACAATGGATGTCCGCTCTACCTGACACAACAAACCTAGCAGCGCTCTCTATACCAGGTAC
ACATGATACGATGAGCTATAACGGAGACATAACATGGACATTAACCAAACCACTAGCTCAAACACAAACG
ATGTCATTGTACCAACAACTAGAAGCAGGAATACGGTACATCGATATTAGAGCAAAAGACAATCTCAACA
TTTACCATGGGCCAATTTTTTTAAATGCATCACTTTCAGGTGTATTAGAAACGATTACTCAATTTTTAAA
GAAAAATCCAAAAGAAACCATTATTATGCGTTTAAAGGACGAGCAAAACAGCAACGATAGTTTTGATTAT
CGGATCCAACCACTAATCAACATTTATAAAGATTATTTTTACACTACTCCCAGAACTGACACGAGCAATA
AAATCCCTACATTAAAAGATGTCCGCGGAAAAATATTATTACTTTCAGAGAACCACACAAAAAAGCCATT
AGTCATTAACTCACGCAAATTCGGCATGCAGTTCTAGAATTCTGCAGTCGACGGTACCGCGGGCCCGGGA
TCCACCGGATCTAGATAACTGATCATAATCAGCCATACCACATTTGTAGAGGTTTTACTTGCTTTAAAAA
ACCTCCCACACCTCCCCCTGAACCTGAAACATAAAATGAATGCAATTGTTGTTGTTAACTTGTTTATTGC
AGCTTATAATGGTTACAAATAAAGCAATAGCATCACAAATTTCACAAATAAAGCATTTTTTTCACTGCAT
TCTAGTTGTGGTTTGTCCAAACTCATCAATGTATCTTAACGCGTAAATTGTAAGCGTTAATATTTTGTTA
AAATTCGCGTTAAATTTTTGTTAAATCAGCTCATTTTTTAACCAATAGGCCGAAATCGGCAAAATCCCTT
ATAAATCAAAAGAATAGACCGAGATAGGGT
[37 nt withheld, positions 2901-2937]
AAAGAACGTGGACTCCAACGTCAAAGG
[49 nt withheld, positions 2965-3013]
T
[91 nt withheld, positions 3015-3105]
G
[124 nt withheld, positions 3107-3230]
CAGGTGGCACTTTTCGGGGAAATGTGCGCGGAACCCCTATTTGTTTATTTTTCTAAATACATTCAAATAT
GTATCCGCTCATGAGACAATAACCCTGATAAATGCTTCAATAATATTGAAAAAGGAAGAGTCCTGAGGCG
GAAAGAACCAGCTGTGGAATGTGTGTCAGTTAGGGTGTGGAAAGTCCCCAGGCTCCCCAGCAGGCAGAAG
TATGCAAAGCATGCATCTCAATTAGTCAGCAACCAGGTGTGGAAAGTCCCCAGGCTCCCCAGCAGGCAGA
AGTATGCAAAGCATGCATCTCAATTAGTCAGCAACCATAGTCCCGCCCCTAACTCCGCCCATCCCGCCCC
TAACTCCGCCCAGTTCCGCCCATTCTCCGCCCCATGGCTGACTAATTTTTTTTATTTATGCAGAGGCCGA
GGCCGCCTCGGCCTCTGAGCTATTCCAGAAGTAGTGAGGAGGCTTTTTTGGAGGCCTAGGCTTTTGCAAA
GATCGATCAAGAGACAGGATGAGGATCGTTTCGCATGATTGAACAAGATGGATTGCACGCAGGTTCTCCG
GCCGCTTGGGTGGAGAGGCTATTCGGCTATGACTGGGCACAACAGACAATCGGCTGCTCTGATGCCGCCG
TGTTCCGGCTGTCAGCGCAGGGGCGCCCGGTTCTTTTTGTCAAGACCGACCTGTCCGGTGCCCTGAATGA
ACTGCAAGACGAGGCAGCGCGGCTATCGTGGCTGGCCACGACGGGCGTTCCTTGCGCAGCTGTGCTCGAC
GTTGTCACTGAAGCGGGAAGGGACTGGCTGCTATTGGGCGAAGTGCCGGGGCAGGATCTCCTGTCATCTC
ACCTTGCTCCTGCCGAGAAAGTATCCATCATGGCTGATGCAATGCGGCGGCTGCATACGCTTGATCCGGC
TACCTGCCCATTCGACCACCAAGCGAAACATCGCATCGAGCGAGCACGTACTCGGATGGAAGCCGGTCTT
GTCGATCAGGATGATCTGGACGAAGAGCATCAGGGGCTCGCGCCAGCCGAACTGTTCGCCAGGCTCAAGG
CGAGCATGCCCGACGGCGAGGATCTCGTCGTGACCCATGGCGATGCCTGCTTGCCGAATATCATGGTGGA
AAATGGCCGCTTTTCTGGATTCATCGACTGTGGCCGGCTGGGTGTGGCGGACCGCTATCAGGACATAGCG
TTGGCTACCCGTGATATTGCTGAAGAGCTTGGCGGCGAATGGGCTGACCGCTTCCTCGTGCTTTACGGTA
TCGCCGCTCCCGATTCGCAGCGCATCGCCTTCTATCGCCTTCTTGACGAGTTCTTCTGAGCGGGACTCTG
GGGTTCGAAATGACCGACCAAGCGACGCCCAACCTGCCATCACGAGATTTCGATTCCACCGCCGCCTTCT
ATGAAAGGTTGGGCTTCGGAATCGTTTTCCGGGACGCCGGCTGGATGATCCTCCAGCGCGGGGATCTCAT
GCTGGAGTTCTTCGCCCACCCTAGGGGGAGGCTAACTGAAACACGGAAGGAGACAATACCGGAAGGAACC
CGCGCTATGACGGCAATAAAAAGACAGAATAAAACGCACGGTGTTGGGTCGTTTGTTCATAAACGCGGGG
TTCGGTCCCAGGGCTGGCACTCTGTCGATACCCCACCGAGACCCCATTGGGGCCAATACGCCCGCGTTTC
TTCCTTTTCCCCACCCCACCCCCCAAGTTCGGGTGAAGGCCCAGGGCTCGCAGCCAACGTCGGGGCGGCA
GGCCCTGCCATAGCCTCAGGTTACTCATATATACTTTAGATTGATTTAAAACTTCATTTTTAATTTAAAA
GGATCTAGGTGAAGATCCTTTTTGATAATCTCATGACCAAAATCCCTTAACGTGAGTTTTCGTTCCACTG
AGCGTCAGACCCCGTAGAAAAGATCAAAGGATCTTCTTGAGATCCTTTTTTTCTGCGCGTAATCTGCTGC
TTGCAAACAAAAAAACCACCGCTACCAGCGGTGGTTTGTTTGCCGGATCAAGAGCTACCAACTCTTTTTC
CGAAGGTAACTGGCTTCAGCAGAGCGCAGATACCAAATACTGTCCTTCTAGTGTAGCCGTAGTTAGGCCA
CCACTTCAAGAACTCTGTAGCACCGCCTACATACCTCGCTCTGCTAATCCTGTTACCAGTGGCTGCTGCC
AGTGGCGATAAGTCGTGTCTTACCGGGTTGGACTCAAGACGATAGTTACCGGATAAGGCGCAGCGGTCGG
GCTGAACGGGGGGTTCGTGCACACAGCCCAGCTTGGAGCGAACGACCTACACCGAACTGAGATACCTACA
GCGTGAGCTATGAGAAAGCGCCACGCTTCCCGAAGGGAGAAAGGCGGACAGGTATCCGGTAAGCGGCAGG
GTCGGAACAGGAGAGCGCACGAGGGAGCTTCCAGGGGGAAACGCCTGGTATCTTTATAGTCCTGTCGGGT
TTCGCCACCTCTGACTTGAGCGTCGATTTTTGTGATGCTCGTCAGGGGGGCGGAGCCTATGGAAAAACGC
CAGCAACGCGGCCTTTTTACGGTTCCTGGCCTTTTGCTGGCCTTTTGCTCACATGTTCTTTCCTGCGTTA
TCCCCTGATTCTGTGGATAACCGTATTACCGCCATGCAT
