Features (pLannotate 1.2.2; 18 found; start..end, strand, type, name):
     61..364     +  enhancer       CMV enhancer: human cytomegalovirus immediate early enhancer
    365..568     +  promoter       CMV promoter: human cytomegalovirus (CMV) immediate early promoter
    613..774     +  CDS            Akap1 (fragment): AKAP1_RAT - Also known as Akap. Experimental evidence at protein level: Swiss-Prot protein existence level 1. Binds to type I and II regulatory subunits of protein kinase A and anchors them to the cytoplasmic face of the mitochondrial outer membrane (By similarity). Involved in mitochondrial-mediated antiviral innate immunity (By similarity). Promotes translocation of NDUFS1 into mitochondria to regulate mitochondrial membrane respiratory chain NADH dehydrogenase (Complex I) activity (By similarity). From Rattus norvegicus (Rat).
    767..1465    +  CDS            TagBFP: monomeric blue fluorescent protein mammalian codon-optimized
   1465..1482    +  misc_feature   MCS (fragment): multiple cloning site
   1523..1845    +  CDS            FKBP (fragment): human FK506-binding protein FKBP12
   1915..2484    +  CDS            plcA (fragment): PLC_LISMO - Also known as pic. Experimental evidence at protein level: Swiss-Prot protein existence level 1. Cleaves glycosylphosphatidylinositol (GPI) and phosphatidylinositol (PI) anchors but not PI phosphates. Important factor in pathogenesis, PI-PLC activity is present only in virulent listeria species. It may participate in the lysis of the phagolysosomal membrane. From Listeria monocytogenes serovar 1/2a (strain ATCC BAA-679 / EGD-e).
   2487..2523    +  misc_feature   MCS (fragment): multiple cloning site
   2540..2624    +  CDS            large T antigen (fragment): large T antigen from SV40 (simian virus 40)
   2647..2768    +  polyA_signal   SV40 poly(A) signal: SV40 polyadenylation signal
   2802..3230    -  rep_origin     f1 ori (sequence partly withheld): f1 bacteriophage origin of replication; arrow indicates direction of (+) strand synthesis
   3257..3361    +  promoter       AmpR promoter: bla
   3363..3720    +  promoter       SV40 promoter: SV40 enhancer and early promoter
   3755..4549    +  CDS            NeoR/KanR: aminoglycoside phosphotransferase from Tn5; aph(3')-II (or nptII); confers resistance to neomycin, kanamycin, and G418 (Geneticin®)
   4570..4722    +  CDS            ble (fragment): BLE_KLEPN - Experimental evidence at protein level: Swiss-Prot protein existence level 1. Binding protein with a strong affinity to the bleomycin family of antibiotics. Binds to CL990; an antimitotic-antibiotic compound. From Klebsiella pneumoniae.
   4781..4828    +  polyA_signal   HSV TK poly(A) signal: herpes simplex virus thymidine kinase polyadenylation signal (Cole and Stacy, 1985)
   4919..4935    -  polyA_signal   bGH poly(A) signal (fragment): bovine growth hormone polyadenylation signal
   5157..5745    +  rep_origin     ori: high-copy-number ColE1/pMB1/pBR322/pUC origin of replication
>Addgene plasmid #139309 | pTagBFP2-C1-AKAP1N31-FKBP-PI-PLCN187 | addgene full sequence | sequence record 287384 | Addgene NGS Result
TAGTTATTAATAGTAATCAATTACGGGGTCATTAGTTCATAGCCCATATATGGAGTTCCGCGTTACATAA
CTTACGGTAAATGGCCCGCCTGGCTGACCGCCCAACGACCCCCGCCCATTGACGTCAATAATGACGTATG
TTCCCATAGTAACGCCAATAGGGACTTTCCATTGACGTCAATGGGTGGAGTATTTACGGTAAACTGCCCA
CTTGGCAGTACATCAAGTGTATCATATGCCAAGTACGCCCCCTATTGACGTCAATGACGGTAAATGGCCC
GCCTGGCATTATGCCCAGTACATGACCTTATGGGACTTTCCTACTTGGCAGTACATCTACGTATTAGTCA
TCGCTATTACCATGGTGATGCGGTTTTGGCAGTACATCAATGGGCGTGGATAGCGGTTTGACTCACGGGG
ATTTCCAAGTCTCCACCCCATTGACGTCAATGGGAGTTTGTTTTGGCACCAAAATCAACGGGACTTTCCA
AAATGTCGTAACAACTCCGCCCCATTGACGCAAATGGGCGGTAGGCGTGTACGGTGGGAGGTCTATATAA
GCAGAGCTGGTTTAGTGAACCGTCAGATCCGCTAGCGCTACCGGTCGCCACCATGGCAATCCAGTTGCGT
TCGCTCTTCCCCTTGGCGTTGCCCGGACTGCTGGCCCTCCTTGGCTGGTGGTGGTTTTTCTCTCGTAAAA
AGGATCCCACCAGATCTGCGAATTCAGGTGCTGGTGCTGGTGCTGGTGCTATCCTATCTAGAATGGTGAG
CGAGCTGATTAAGGAGAACATGCACATGAAGCTGTACATGGAGGGCACCGTGGACAACCATCACTTCAAG
TGCACATCCGAGGGCGAAGGCAAGCCCTACGAGGGCACCCAGACCATGAGAATCAAGGTGGTCGAGGGCG
GCCCTCTCCCCTTCGCCTTCGACATCCTGGCTACTAGCTTCCTCTACGGCAGCAAGACCTTCATCAACCA
CACCCAGGGCATCCCCGACTTCTTCAAGCAGTCCTTCCCTGAGGGCTTCACATGGGAGAGAGTCACCACA
TACGAAGACGGGGGCGTGCTGACCGCTACCCAGGACACCAGCCTCCAGGACGGCTGCCTCATCTACAACG
TCAAGATCAGAGGGGTGAACTTCACATCCAACGGCCCTGTGATGCAGAAGAAAACACTCGGCTGGGAGGC
CTTCACCGAGACGCTGTACCCCGCTGACGGCGGCCTGGAAGGCAGAAACGACATGGCCCTGAAGCTCGTG
GGCGGGAGCCATCTGATCGCAAACGCCAAGACCACATATAGATCCAAGAAACCCGCTAAGAACCTCAAGA
TGCCTGGCGTCTACTATGTGGACTACAGACTGGAAAGAATCAAGGAGGCCAACAACGAGACCTACGTCGA
GCAGCACGAGGTGGCAGTGGCCAGATACTGCGACCTCCCTAGCAAACTGGGGCACAAGCTTAATTCCGGA
CTCAGATCTCGAAGCGCGGCCGCGGGAGCAGGAGGAGCAGCTCGAGCGGCGCTGGGAGTGCAGGTGGAAA
CCATCTCCCCAGGAGACGGGCGCACCTTCCCCAAGCGCGGCCAGACCTGCGTGGTGCACTACACCGGGAT
GCTTGAAGATGGAAAGAAATTTGATTCCTCCCGGGACAGAAACAAGCCCTTTAAGTTTATGCTAGGCAAG
CAGGAGGTGATCCGAGGCTGGGAAGAAGGGGTTGCCCAGATGAGTGTGGGTCAGAGAGCCAAACTGACTA
TATCTCCAGATTATGCCTATGGTGCCACTGGGCACCCAGGCATCATCCCACCACATGCCACTCTCGTCTT
CGATGTGGAGCTTCTAAAACTGGAAAGTGCTGGTGGTAGTGCTGGTGGTAGTGCTGGTGGTAGTGCTGGT
GGTAGTGCTGGTGGTCCGCGAGCTCAAGCTTCGTCGCTTAATAACTGGAATAAGCCAATAAAGAACTCTG
TAACTACAAAACAATGGATGTCCGCTCTACCTGACACAACAAACCTAGCAGCGCTCTCTATACCAGGTAC
ACATGATACGATGAGCTATAACGGAGACATAACATGGACATTAACCAAACCACTAGCTCAAACACAAACG
ATGTCATTGTACCAACAACTAGAAGCAGGAATACGGTACATCGATATTAGAGCAAAAGACAATCTCAACA
TTTACCATGGGCCAATTTTTTTAAATGCATCACTTTCAGGTGTATTAGAAACGATTACTCAATTTTTAAA
GAAAAATCCAAAAGAAACCATTATTATGCGTTTAAAGGACGAGCAAAACAGCAACGATAGTTTTGATTAT
CGGATCCAACCACTAATCAACATTTATAAAGATTATTTTTACACTACTCCCAGAACTGACACGAGCAATA
AAATCCCTACATTAAAAGATGTCCGCGGAAAAATATTATTACTTTCAGAGAACCACACAAAAAAGCCATT
AGTCATTAACTCACGCAAATTCGGCATGCAGTTCTAGAATTCTGCAGTCGACGGTACCGCGGGCCCGGGA
TCCACCGGATCTAGATAACTGATCATAATCAGCCATACCACATTTGTAGAGGTTTTACTTGCTTTAAAAA
ACCTCCCACACCTCCCCCTGAACCTGAAACATAAAATGAATGCAATTGTTGTTGTTAACTTGTTTATTGC
AGCTTATAATGGTTACAAATAAAGCAATAGCATCACAAATTTCACAAATAAAGCATTTTTTTCACTGCAT
TCTAGTTGTGGTTTGTCCAAACTCATCAATGTATCTTAACGCGTAAATTGTAAGCGTTAATATTTTGTTA
AAATTCGCGTTAAATTTTTGTTAAATCAGCTCATTTTTTAACCAATAGGCCGAAATCGGCAAAATCCCTT
ATAAATCAAAAGAATAGACCGAGATAGGGT
[37 nt withheld, positions 2901-2937]
AAAGAACGTGGACTCCAACGTCAAAGG
[49 nt withheld, positions 2965-3013]
T
[91 nt withheld, positions 3015-3105]
G
[124 nt withheld, positions 3107-3230]
CAGGTGGCACTTTTCGGGGAAATGTGCGCGGAACCCCTATTTGTTTATTTTTCTAAATACATTCAAATAT
GTATCCGCTCATGAGACAATAACCCTGATAAATGCTTCAATAATATTGAAAAAGGAAGAGTCCTGAGGCG
GAAAGAACCAGCTGTGGAATGTGTGTCAGTTAGGGTGTGGAAAGTCCCCAGGCTCCCCAGCAGGCAGAAG
TATGCAAAGCATGCATCTCAATTAGTCAGCAACCAGGTGTGGAAAGTCCCCAGGCTCCCCAGCAGGCAGA
AGTATGCAAAGCATGCATCTCAATTAGTCAGCAACCATAGTCCCGCCCCTAACTCCGCCCATCCCGCCCC
TAACTCCGCCCAGTTCCGCCCATTCTCCGCCCCATGGCTGACTAATTTTTTTTATTTATGCAGAGGCCGA
GGCCGCCTCGGCCTCTGAGCTATTCCAGAAGTAGTGAGGAGGCTTTTTTGGAGGCCTAGGCTTTTGCAAA
GATCGATCAAGAGACAGGATGAGGATCGTTTCGCATGATTGAACAAGATGGATTGCACGCAGGTTCTCCG
GCCGCTTGGGTGGAGAGGCTATTCGGCTATGACTGGGCACAACAGACAATCGGCTGCTCTGATGCCGCCG
TGTTCCGGCTGTCAGCGCAGGGGCGCCCGGTTCTTTTTGTCAAGACCGACCTGTCCGGTGCCCTGAATGA
ACTGCAAGACGAGGCAGCGCGGCTATCGTGGCTGGCCACGACGGGCGTTCCTTGCGCAGCTGTGCTCGAC
GTTGTCACTGAAGCGGGAAGGGACTGGCTGCTATTGGGCGAAGTGCCGGGGCAGGATCTCCTGTCATCTC
ACCTTGCTCCTGCCGAGAAAGTATCCATCATGGCTGATGCAATGCGGCGGCTGCATACGCTTGATCCGGC
TACCTGCCCATTCGACCACCAAGCGAAACATCGCATCGAGCGAGCACGTACTCGGATGGAAGCCGGTCTT
GTCGATCAGGATGATCTGGACGAAGAGCATCAGGGGCTCGCGCCAGCCGAACTGTTCGCCAGGCTCAAGG
CGAGCATGCCCGACGGCGAGGATCTCGTCGTGACCCATGGCGATGCCTGCTTGCCGAATATCATGGTGGA
AAATGGCCGCTTTTCTGGATTCATCGACTGTGGCCGGCTGGGTGTGGCGGACCGCTATCAGGACATAGCG
TTGGCTACCCGTGATATTGCTGAAGAGCTTGGCGGCGAATGGGCTGACCGCTTCCTCGTGCTTTACGGTA
TCGCCGCTCCCGATTCGCAGCGCATCGCCTTCTATCGCCTTCTTGACGAGTTCTTCTGAGCGGGACTCTG
GGGTTCGAAATGACCGACCAAGCGACGCCCAACCTGCCATCACGAGATTTCGATTCCACCGCCGCCTTCT
ATGAAAGGTTGGGCTTCGGAATCGTTTTCCGGGACGCCGGCTGGATGATCCTCCAGCGCGGGGATCTCAT
GCTGGAGTTCTTCGCCCACCCTAGGGGGAGGCTAACTGAAACACGGAAGGAGACAATACCGGAAGGAACC
CGCGCTATGACGGCAATAAAAAGACAGAATAAAACGCACGGTGTTGGGTCGTTTGTTCATAAACGCGGGG
TTCGGTCCCAGGGCTGGCACTCTGTCGATACCCCACCGAGACCCCATTGGGGCCAATACGCCCGCGTTTC
TTCCTTTTCCCCACCCCACCCCCCAAGTTCGGGTGAAGGCCCAGGGCTCGCAGCCAACGTCGGGGCGGCA
GGCCCTGCCATAGCCTCAGGTTACTCATATATACTTTAGATTGATTTAAAACTTCATTTTTAATTTAAAA
GGATCTAGGTGAAGATCCTTTTTGATAATCTCATGACCAAAATCCCTTAACGTGAGTTTTCGTTCCACTG
AGCGTCAGACCCCGTAGAAAAGATCAAAGGATCTTCTTGAGATCCTTTTTTTCTGCGCGTAATCTGCTGC
TTGCAAACAAAAAAACCACCGCTACCAGCGGTGGTTTGTTTGCCGGATCAAGAGCTACCAACTCTTTTTC
CGAAGGTAACTGGCTTCAGCAGAGCGCAGATACCAAATACTGTTCTTCTAGTGTAGCCGTAGTTAGGCCA
CCACTTCAAGAACTCTGTAGCACCGCCTACATACCTCGCTCTGCTAATCCTGTTACCAGTGGCTGCTGCC
AGTGGCGATAAGTCGTGTCTTACCGGGTTGGACTCAAGACGATAGTTACCGGATAAGGCGCAGCGGTCGG
GCTGAACGGGGGGTTCGTGCACACAGCCCAGCTTGGAGCGAACGACCTACACCGAACTGAGATACCTACA
GCGTGAGCTATGAGAAAGCGCCACGCTTCCCGAAGGGAGAAAGGCGGACAGGTATCCGGTAAGCGGCAGG
GTCGGAACAGGAGAGCGCACGAGGGAGCTTCCAGGGGGAAACGCCTGGTATCTTTATAGTCCTGTCGGGT
TTCGCCACCTCTGACTTGAGCGTCGATTTTTGTGATGCTCGTCAGGGGGGCGGAGCCTATGGAAAAACGC
CAGCAACGCGGCCTTTTTACGGTTCCTGGCCTTTTGCTGGCCTTTTGCTCACATGTTCTTTCCTGCGTTA
TCCCCTGATTCTGTGGATAACCGTATTACCGCCATGCAT
